>Addgene plasmid #120560 | pLEX-uORF-HA-birA*-H-Ras(G12V)-IRES-Puro | addgene full sequence | sequence record 234139 | Addgene NGS Result
TGGAAGGGCTAATTCACTCCCAAAGAAGACAAGATATCCTTGATCTGTGGATCTACCACACACAAGGCTA
CTTCCCTGATTAGCAGAACTACACACCAGGGCCAGGGGTCAGATATCCACTGACCTTTGGATGGTGCTAC
AAGCTAGTACCAGTTGAGCCAGATAAGGTAGAAGAGGCCAATAAAGGAGAGAACACCAGCTTGTTACACC
CTGTGAGCCTGCATGGGATGGATGACCCGGAGAGAGAAGTGTTAGAGTGGAGGTTTGACAGCCGCCTAGC
ATTTCATCACGTGGCCCGAGAGCTGCATCCGGAGTACTTCAAGAACTGCTGATATCGAGCTTGCTACAAG
GGACTTTCCGCTGGGGACTTTCCAGGGAGGCGTGGCCTGGGCGGGACTGGGGAGTGGCGAGCCCTCAGAT
CCTGCATATAAGCAGCTGCTTTTTGCCTGTACTGGGTCTCTCTGGTTAGACCAGATCTGAGCCTGGGAGC
TCTCTGGCTAACTAGGGAACCCACTGCTTAAGCCTCAATAAAGCTTGCCTTGAGTGCTTCAAGTAGTGTG
TGCCCGTCTGTTGTGTGACTCTGGTAACTAGAGATCCCTCAGACCCTTTTAGTCAGTGTGGAAAATCTCT
AGCAGTGGCGCCCGAACAGGGACTTGAAAGCGAAAGGGAAACCAGAGGAGCTCTCTCGACGCAGGACTCG
GCTTGCTGAAGCGCGCACGGCAAGAGGCGAGGGGCGGCGACTGGTGAGTACGCCAAAAATTTTGACTAGC
GGAGGCTAGAAGGAGAGAGATGGGTGCGAGAGCGTCAGTATTAAGCGGGGGAGAATTAGATCGCGATGGG
AAAAAATTCGGTTAAGGCCAGGGGGAAAGAAAAAATATAAATTAAAACATATAGTATGGGCAAGCAGGGA
GCTAGAACGATTCGCAGTTAATCCTGGCCTGTTAGAAACATCAGAAGGCTGTAGACAAATACTGGGACAG
CTACAACCATCCCTTCAGACAGGATCAGAAGAACTTAGATCATTATATAATACAGTAGCAACCCTCTATT
GTGTGCATCAAAGGATAGAGATAAAAGACACCAAGGAAGCTTTAGACAAGATAGAGGAAGAGCAAAACAA
AAGTAAGACCACCGCACAGCAAGCGGCCGGCCGCTGATCTTCAGACCTGGAGGAGGAGATATGAGGGACA
ATTGGAGAAGTGAATTATATAAATATAAAGTAGTAAAAATTGAACCATTAGGAGTAGCACCCACCAAGGC
AAAGAGAAGAGTGGTGCAGAGAGAAAAAAGAGCAGTGGGAATAGGAGCTTTGTTCCTTGGGTTCTTGGGA
GCAGCAGGAAGCACTATGGGCGCAGCGTCAATGACGCTGACGGTACAGGCCAGACAATTATTGTCTGGTA
TAGTGCAGCAGCAGAACAATTTGCTGAGGGCTATTGAGGCGCAACAGCATCTGTTGCAACTCACAGTCTG
GGGCATCAAGCAGCTCCAGGCAAGAATCCTGGCTGTGGAAAGATACCTAAAGGATCAACAGCTCCTGGGG
ATTTGGGGTTGCTCTGGAAAACTCATTTGCACCACTGCTGTGCCTTGGAATGCTAGTTGGAGTAATAAAT
CTCTGGAACAGATTTGGAATCACACGACCTGGATGGAGTGGGACAGAGAAATTAACAATTACACAAGCTT
AATACACTCCTTAATTGAAGAATCGCAAAACCAGCAAGAAAAGAATGAACAAGAATTATTGGAATTAGAT
AAATGGGCAAGTTTGTGGAATTGGTTTAACATAACAAATTGGCTGTGGTATATAAAATTATTCATAATGA
TAGTAGGAGGCTTGGTAGGTTTAAGAATAGTTTTTGCTGTACTTTCTATAGTGAATAGAGTTAGGCAGGG
ATATTCACCATTATCGTTTCAGACCCACCTCCCAACCCCGAGGGGACCCGACAGGCCCGAAGGAATAGAA
GAAGAAGGTGGAGAGAGAGACAGAGACAGATCCATTCGATTAGTGAACGGATCGGCACTGCGTGCGCCAA
TTCTGCAGACAAATGGCAGTATTCATCCACAATTTTAAAAGAAAAGGGGGGATTGGGGGGTACAGTGCAG
GGGAAAGAATAGTAGACATAATAGCAACAGACATACAAACTAAAGAATTACAAAAACAAATTACAAAAAT
TCAAAATTTTCGGGTTTATTACAGGGACAGCAGAGATCCAGTTTGGTTAGTACCGGGCCCGCTCTAGTCC
GGAATCAGTCCTGCTCCTCGGCCACGAAGTGCACGCAGTTGCCGGCCGGGTCGCGCAGGGCGAACTCCCG
CCCCCACGGCTGCTCGCCGATCTCGGTCATGGCCGGCCCGGAGGCGTCCCGGAAGTTCGTGGACACGACC
TCCGACCACTCGGCGTACAGCTCGTCCAGGCCGCGCACCCACACCCAGGCCAGGGTGTTGTCCGGCACCA
CCTGGTCCTGGACCGCGCTGATGAACAGGGTCACGTCGTCCCGGACCACACCGGCGAAGTCGTCCTCCAC
GAAGTCCCGGGAGAACCCGAGCCGGTCGGTCCAGAACTCGACCGCTCCGGCGACGTCGCGCGCGGTGAGC
ACCGGAACGGCACTGGTCAACTTGGCCATGGTGGCCCTCCTATAGTGAGTCGTATTATACTATGCCGATA
TACTATGCCGATGATTAATTGTCAACACGTGCTGCAGGTCCGAGGTTCTAGACGTATTACCGCCATGCAT
TAGTTATTAATAGTAATCAATTACGGGGTCATTAGTTCATAGCCCATATATGGAGTTCCGCGTTACATAA
CTTACGGTAAATGGCCCGCCTGGCTGACCGCCCAACGACCCCCGCCCATTGACGTCAATAATGACGTATG
TTCCCATAGTAACGCCAATAGGGACTTTCCATTGACGTCAATGGGTGGAGTATTTACGGTAAACTGCCCA
CTTGGCAGTACATCAAGTGTATCATATGCCAAGTACGCCCCCTATTGACGTCAATGACGGTAAATGGCCC
GCCTGGCATTATGCCCAGTACATGACCTTATGGGACTTTCCTACTTGGCAGTACATCTACGTATTAGTCA
TCGCTATTACCATGGTGATGCGGTTTTGGCAGTACATCAATGGGCGTGGATAGCGGTTTGACTCACGGGG
ATTTCCAAGTCTCCACCCCATTGACGTCAATGGGAGTTTGTTTTGGCACCAAAATCAACGGGACTTTCCA
AAATGTCGTAACAACTCCGCCCCATTGACGCAAATGGGCGGTAGGCGTGTACGGTGGGAGGTCTATATAA
GCAGAGCTCGTTTAGTGAACCGTCAGATCGCCTGGAGACGCCATCCACGCTGTTTTGACCTCCATAGAAG
ACACCGACTCTACTAGAGGATCTACCATGGCATAACGACTAATATTTATGTACCCATACGATGTGCCTGA
CTATGCTAAGGACAACACCGTGCCCCTGAAGCTGATCGCCCTGCTGGCCAACGGCGAGTTCCACTCTGGC
GAGCAGCTGGGAGAGACCCTGGGAATGAGCAGAGCCGCCATCAACAAGCACATCCAGACACTGAGAGACT
GGGGAGTGGACGTGTTCACCGTGCCTGGCAAGGGCTACAGCCTGCCTGAGCCTATCCAGCTGCTGAACGC
CAAGCAGATCCTGGGACAGCTGGATGGCGGAAGCGTGGCCGTGCTGCCTGTGATCGACTCCACCAATCAG
TACCTGCTGGACAGAATCGGAGAGCTGAAGTCCGGCGACGCCTGCATCGCCGAGTACCAGCAGGCTGGCA
GAGGAGGCAGAGGACGGAAGTGGTTCAGCCCATTCGGAGCCAACCTGTACCTGTCCATGTTCTGGAGACT
GGAGCAGGGACCTGCTGCTGCCATCGGACTGAGTCTGGTGATCGGAATCGTGATGGCCGAGGTGCTGAGA
AAGCTGGGAGCCGACAAGGTGAGAGTGAAGTGGCCTAATGACCTGTACCTCCAGGACCGCAAGCTGGCTG
GCATCCTGGTGGAGCTGACAGGCAAGACAGGCGATGCCGCTCAGATCGTGATCGGAGCCGGAATCAACAT
GGCCATGAGAAGAGTGGAGGAGAGCGTGGTGAACCAGGGCTGGATCACCCTGCAGGAGGCTGGCATCAAC
CTGGACCGGAACACCCTGGCCGCCATGCTGATCAGAGAGCTGAGAGCCGCTCTGGAGCTGTTCGAGCAGG
AGGGACTGGCTCCTTACCTGAGCAGATGGGAGAAGCTGGACAACTTCATCAACAGACCTGTGAAGCTGAT
CATCGGCGACAAGGAAATCTTCGGCATCTCCAGAGGAATCGACAAGCAGGGAGCTCTGCTGCTGGAGCAG
GACGGAATCATCAAGCCCTGGATGGGCGGAGAAATCTCCCTGAGAAGCGCAGAGAAGGGATCCAGCGGCG
GCGGCAGCGGCGGCGGCGGCAGCACGGAATATAAGCTGGTGGTGGTGGGCGCCGTCGGTGTGGGCAAGAG
TGCGCTGACCATCCAGCTGATCCAGAACCATTTTGTGGACGAATACGACCCCACTATAGAGGATTCCTAC
CGGAAGCAGGTGGTCATTGATGGGGAGACGTGCCTGTTGGACATCCTGGATACCGCCGGCCAGGAGGAGT
ACAGCGCCATGCGGGACCAGTACATGCGCACCGGGGAGGGCTTCCTGTGTGTGTTTGCCATCAACAACAC
CAAGTCTTTTGAGGACATCCACCAGTACAGGGAGCAGATCAAACGGGTGAAGGACTCGGATGACGTGCCC
ATGGTGCTGGTGGGGAACAAGTGTGACCTGGCTGCACGCACTGTGGAATCTCGGCAGGCTCAGGACCTCG
CCCGAAGCTACGGCATCCCCTACATCGAGACCTCGGCCAAGACCCGGCAGGGAGTGGAGGATGCCTTCTA
CACGTTGGTGCGTGAGATCCGGCAGCACAAGCTGCGGAAGCTGAACCCTCCTGATGAGAGTGGCCCCGGC
TGCATGAGCTGCAAGTGTGTGCTCTCCTGACTCGAGTCTAGAGGGCCCGACGCGTCTGGCCACCGGTCGC
CCCTCTCCCTCCCCCCCCCCTAACGTTACTGGCCGAAGCCGCTTGGAATAAGGCCGGTGTGCGTTTGTCT
ATATGTTATTTTCCACCATATTGCCGTCTTTTGGCAATGTGAGGGCCCGGAAACCTGGCCCTGTCTTCTT
GACGAGCATTCCTAGGGGTCTTTCCCCTCTCGCCAAAGGAATGCAAGGTCTGTTGAATGTCGTGAAGGAA
GCAGTTCCTCTGGAAGCTTCTTGAAGACAAACAACGTCTGTAGCGACCCTTTGCAGGCAGCGGAACCCCC
CACCTGGCGACAGGTGCCTCTGCGGCCAAAAGCCACGTGTATAAGATACACCTGCAAAGGCGGCACAACC
CCAGTGCCACGTTGTGAGTTGGATAGTTGTGGAAAGAGTCAAATGGCTCTCCTCAAGCGTATTCAACAAG
GGGCTGAAGGATGCCCAGAAGGTACCCCATTGTATGGGATCTGATCTGGGGCCTCGGTGCACATGCTTTA
CATGTGTTTAGTCGAGGTTAAAAAAACGTCTAGGCCCCCCGAACCACGGGGACGTGGTTTTCCTTTGAAA
AACACGATAATACCATGGCCACCGAGTACAAGCCCACGGTGCGCCTCGCCACCCGCGACGACGTCCCCCG
GGCCGTACGCACCCTCGCCGCCGCGTTCGCCGACTACCCCGCCACGCGCCACACCGTCGACCCGGACCGC
CACATCGAGCGGGTCACCGAGCTGCAAGAACTCTTCCTCACGCGCGTCGGGCTCGACATCGGCAAGGTGT
GGGTCGCGGACGACGGCGCCGCGGTGGCGGTCTGGACCACGCCGGAGAGCGTCGAAGCGGGGGCGGTGTT
CGCCGAGATCGGCTCGCGCATGGCCGAGTTGAGCGGTTCCCGGCTGGCCGCGCAGCAACAGATGGAAGGC
CTCCTGGCGCCGCACCGGCCCAAGGAGCCCGCGTGGTTCCTGGCCACCGTCGGCGTCTCGCCCGACCACC
AGGGCAAGGGTCTGGGCAGCGCCGTCGTGCTCCCCGGAGTGGAGGCGGCCGAGCGCGCTGGGGTGCCCGC
CTTCCTGGAGACCTCCGCGCCCCGCAACCTCCCCTTCTACGAGCGGCTCGGCTTCACCGTCACCGCCGAC
GTCGAGGTGCCCGAAGGACCGCGCACCTGGTGCATGACCCGCAAGCCCGGTGCCTGAGTTAACAATCAAC
CTCTGGATTACAAAATTTGTGAAAGATTGACTGGTATTCTTAACTATGTTGCTCCTTTTACGCTATGTGG
ATACGCTGCTTTAATGCCTTTGTATCATGCTATTGCTTCCCGTATGGCTTTCATTTTCTCCTCCTTGTAT
AAATCCTGGTTGCTGTCTCTTTATGAGGAGTTGTGGCCCGTTGTCAGGCAACGTGGCGTGGTGTGCACTG
TGTTTGCTGACGCAACCCCCACTGGTTGGGGCATTGCCACCACCTGTCAGCTCCTTTCCGGGACTTTCGC
TTTCCCCCTCCCTATTGCCACGGCGGAACTCATCGCCGCCTGCCTTGCCCGCTGCTGGACAGGGGCTCGG
CTGTTGGGCACTGACAATTCCGTGGTGTTGTCGGGGAAGCTGACGTCCTTTCCATGGCTGCTCGCCTGTG
TTGCCACCTGGATTCTGCGCGGGACGTCCTTCTGCTACGTCCCTTCGGCCCTCAATCCAGCGGACCTTCC
TTCCCGCGGCCTGCTGCCGGCTCTGCGGCCTCTTCCGCGTCTTCGCCTTCGCCCTCAGACGAGTCGGATC
TCCCTTTGGGCCGCCTCCCCGCCTGGAATTAATTCTGCAGTCGAGACCTAGAAAAACATGGAGCAATCAC
AAGTAGCAATACAGCAGCTACCAATGCTGATTGTGCCTGGCTAGAAGCACAAGAGGAGGAGGAGGTGGGT
TTTCCAGTCACACCTCAGGTACCTTTAAGACCAATGACTTACAAGGCAGCTGTAGATCTTAGCCACTTTT
TAAAAGAAAAGAGGGGACTGGAAGGGCTAATTCACTCCCAACGAAGACAAGATCTGCTTTTTGCTTGTAC
TGGGTCTCTCTGGTTAGACCAGATCTGAGCCTGGGAGCTCTCTGGCTAACTAGGGAACCCACTGCTTAAG
CCTCAATAAAGCTTGCCTTGAGTGCTTCAAGTAGTGTGTGCCCGTCTGTTGTGTGACTCTGGTAACTAGA
GATCCCTCAGACCCTTTTAGTCAGTGTGGAAAATCTCTAGCAGTAGTAGTTCATGTCATCTTATTATTCA
GTATTTATAACTTGCAAAGAAATGAATATCAGAGAGTGAGAGGCCTTGACATTGTTTAAACCCGCTGATC
AGCCTCGACTGTGCCTTCTAGTTGCCAGCCATCTGTTGTTTGCCCCTCCCCCGTGCCTTCCTTGACCCTG
GAAGGTGCCACTCCCACTGTCCTTTCCTAATAAAATGAGGAAATTGCATCGCATTGTCTGAGTAGGTGTC
ATTCTATTCTGGGGGGTGGGGTGGGGCAGGACAGCAAGGGGGAGGATTGGGAAGACAATAGCAGGCATGC
TGGGGATGCGGTGGGCTCTATGGCTTCTGAGGCGGAAAGAACCAGCTGGGGCTCTAGGGGGTATCCCC
[124 nt withheld, positions 7629-7752]
C
[91 nt withheld, positions 7754-7844]
A
[49 nt withheld, positions 7846-7894]
CCTTTGACGTTGGAGTCCACGTTCTTT
[37 nt withheld, positions 7922-7958]
ACCCTATCTCGGTCTATTCTTTTGATTTATAAGGGATTTTGCCGATTTCGGCCTATTGGTTAAAAAATGA
GCTGATTTAACAAAAATTTAACGCGAATTAATTCTGTGGAATGTGTGTCAGTTAGGGTGTGGAAAGTCCC
CAGGCTCCCCAGCAGGCAGAAGTATGCAAAGCATGCATCTCAATTAGTCAGCAACCAGGTGTGGAAAGTC
CCCAGGCTCCCCAGCAGGCAGAAGTATGCAAAGCATGCATCTCAATTAGTCAGCAACCATAGTCCCGCCC
CTAACTCCGCCCATCCCGCCCCTAACTCCGCCCAGTTCCGCCCATTCTCCGCCCCATGGCTGACTAATTT
TTTTTATTTATGCAGAGGCCGAGGCCGCCTCTGCCTCTGAGCTATTCCAGAAGTAGTGAGGAGGCTTTTT
TGGAGGCCTAGGCTTTTGCAAAAAGCTCCCGGGAGCTTGTATATCCATTTTCGGATCTGATCAGCACGTG
ATGAAAAAGCCTGAACTCACCGCGACGTCTGTCGAGAAGTTTCTGATCGAAAAGTTCGACAGCGTCTCCG
ACCTGATGCAGCTCTCGGAGGGCGAAGAATCTCGTGCTTTCAGCTTCGATGTAGGAGGGCGTGGATATGT
CCTGCGGGTAAATAGCTGCGCCGATGGTTTCTACAAAGATCGTTATGTTTATCGGCACTTTGCATCGGCC
GCGCTCCCGATTCCGGAAGTGCTTGACATTGGGGAATTCAGCGAGAGCCTGACCTATTGCATCTCCCGCC
GTGCACAGGGTGTCACGTTGCAAGACCTGCCTGAAACCGAACTGCCCGCTGTTCTGCAGCCGGTCGCGGA
GGCCATGGATGCGATCGCTGCGGCCGATCTTAGCCAGACGAGCGGGTTCGGCCCATTCGGACCGCAAGGA
ATCGGTCAATACACTACATGGCGTGATTTCATATGCGCGATTGCTGATCCCCATGTGTATCACTGGCAAA
CTGTGATGGACGACACCGTCAGTGCGTCCGTCGCGCAGGCTCTCGATGAGCTGATGCTTTGGGCCGAGGA
CTGCCCCGAAGTCCGGCACCTCGTGCACGCGGATTTCGGCTCCAACAATGTCCTGACGGACAATGGCCGC
ATAACAGCGGTCATTGACTGGAGCGAGGCGATGTTCGGGGATTCCCAATACGAGGTCGCCAACATCTTCT
TCTGGAGGCCGTGGTTGGCTTGTATGGAGCAGCAGACGCGCTACTTCGAGCGGAGGCATCCGGAGCTTGC
AGGATCGCCGCGGCTCCGGGCGTATATGCTCCGCATTGGTCTTGACCAACTCTATCAGAGCTTGGTTGAC
GGCAATTTCGATGATGCAGCTTGGGCGCAGGGTCGATGCGACGCAATCGTCCGATCCGGAGCCGGGACTG
TCGGGCGTACACAAATCGCCCGCAGAAGCGCGGCCGTCTGGACCGATGGCTGTGTAGAAGTACTCGCCGA
TAGTGGAAACCGACGCCCCAGCACTCGTCCGAGGGCAAAGGAATAGCACGTGCTACGAGATTTCGATTCC
ACCGCCGCCTTCTATGAAAGGTTGGGCTTCGGAATCGTTTTCCGGGACGCCGGCTGGATGATCCTCCAGC
GCGGGGATCTCATGCTGGAGTTCTTCGCCCACCCCAACTTGTTTATTGCAGCTTATAATGGTTACAAATA
AAGCAATAGCATCACAAATTTCACAAATAAAGCATTTTTTTCACTGCATTCTAGTTGTGGTTTGTCCAAA
CTCATCAATGTATCTTATCATGTCTGTATACCGTCGACCTCTAGCTAGAGCTTGGCGTAATCATGGTCAT
AGCTGTTTCCTGTGTGAAATTGTTATCCGCTCACAATTCCACACAACATACGAGCCGGAAGCATAAAGTG
TAAAGCCTGGGGTGCCTAATGAGTGAGCTAACTCACATTAATTGCGTTGCGCTCACTGCCCGCTTTCCAG
TCGGGAAACCTGTCGTGCCAGCTGCATTAATGAATCGGCCAACGCGCGGGGAGAGGCGGTTTGCGTATTG
GGCGCTCTTCCGCTTCCTCGCTCACTGACTCGCTGCGCTCGGTCGTTCGGCTGCGGCGAGCGGTATCAGC
TCACTCAAAGGCGGTAATACGGTTATCCACAGAATCAGGGGATAACGCAGGAAAGAACATGTGAGCAAAA
GGCCAGCAAAAGGCCAGGAACCGTAAAAAGGCCGCGTTGCTGGCGTTTTTCCATAGGCTCCGCCCCCCTG
ACGAGCATCACAAAAATCGACGCTCAAGTCAGAGGTGGCGAAACCCGACAGGACTATAAAGATACCAGGC
GTTTCCCCCTGGAAGCTCCCTCGTGCGCTCTCCTGTTCCGACCCTGCCGCTTACCGGATACCTGTCCGCC
TTTCTCCCTTCGGGAAGCGTGGCGCTTTCTCATAGCTCACGCTGTAGGTATCTCAGTTCGGTGTAGGTCG
TTCGCTCCAAGCTGGGCTGTGTGCACGAACCCCCCGTTCAGCCCGACCGCTGCGCCTTATCCGGTAACTA
TCGTCTTGAGTCCAACCCGGTAAGACACGACTTATCGCCACTGGCAGCAGCCACTGGTAACAGGATTAGC
AGAGCGAGGTATGTAGGCGGTGCTACAGAGTTCTTGAAGTGGTGGCCTAACTACGGCTACACTAGAAGAA
CAGTATTTGGTATCTGCGCTCTGCTGAAGCCAGTTACCTTCGGAAAAAGAGTTGGTAGCTCTTGATCCGG
CAAACAAACCACCGCTGGTAGCGGTGGTTTTTTTGTTTGCAAGCAGCAGATTACGCGCAGAAAAAAAGGA
TCTCAAGAAGATCCTTTGATCTTTTCTACGGGGTCTGACGCTCAGTGGAACGAAAACTCACGTTAAGGGA
TTTTGGTCATGAGATTATCAAAAAGGATCTTCACCTAGATCCTTTTAAATTAAAAATGAAGTTTTAAATC
AATCTAAAGTATATATGAGTAAACTTGGTCTGACAGTTACCAATGCTTAATCAGTGAGGCACCTATCTCA
GCGATCTGTCTATTTCGTTCATCCATAGTTGCCTGACTCCCCGTCGTGTAGATAACTACGATACGGGAGG
GCTTACCATCTGGCCCCAGTGCTGCAATGATACCGCGAGACCCACGCTCACCGGCTCCAGATTTATCAGC
AATAAACCAGCCAGCCGGAAGGGCCGAGCGCAGAAGTGGTCCTGCAACTTTATCCGCCTCCATCCAGTCT
ATTAATTGTTGCCGGGAAGCTAGAGTAAGTAGTTCGCCAGTTAATAGTTTGCGCAACGTTGTTGCCATTG
CTACAGGCATCGTGGTGTCACGCTCGTCGTTTGGTATGGCTTCATTCAGCTCCGGTTCCCAACGATCAAG
GCGAGTTACATGATCCCCCATGTTGTGCAAAAAAGCGGTTAGCTCCTTCGGTCCTCCGATCGTTGTCAGA
AGTAAGTTGGCCGCAGTGTTATCACTCATGGTTATGGCAGCACTGCATAATTCTCTTACTGTCATGCCAT
CCGTAAGATGCTTTTCTGTGACTGGTGAGTACTCAACCAAGTCATTCTGAGAATAGTGTATGCGGCGACC
GAGTTGCTCTTGCCCGGCGTCAATACGGGATAATACCGCGCCACATAGCAGAACTTTAAAAGTGCTCATC
ATTGGAAAACGTTCTTCGGGGCGAAAACTCTCAAGGATCTTACCGCTGTTGAGATCCAGTTCGATGTAAC
CCACTCGTGCACCCAACTGATCTTCAGCATCTTTTACTTTCACCAGCGTTTCTGGGTGAGCAAAAACAGG
AAGGCAAAATGCCGCAAAAAAGGGAATAAGGGCGACACGGAAATGTTGAATACTCATACTCTTCCTTTTT
CAATATTATTGAAGCATTTATCAGGGTTATTGTCTCATGAGCGGATACATATTTGAATGTATTTAGAAAA
ATAAACAAATAGGGGTTCCGCGCACATTTCCCCGAAAAGTGCCACCTGACGTCGACGGATCGGGAGATCA
ACTTGTTTATTGCAGCTTATAATGGTTACAAATAAAGCAATAGCATCACAAATTTCACAAATAAAGCATT
TTTTTCACTGCATTCTAGTTGTGGTTTGTCCAAACTCATCAATGTATCTTATCATGTCTGGATCAACTGG
ATAACTCAAGCTAACCAAAATCATCCCAAACTTCCCACCCCATACCCTATTACCACTGCCAATTACCTGT
GGTTTCATTTACTCTAAACCTGTGATTCCTCTGAATTATTTTCATTTTAAAGAAATTGTATTTGTTAAAT
ATGTACTACAAACTTAGTAGT
Features (pLannotate 1.2.2; 34 found; start..end, strand, type, name):
    377..634     +  LTR            5' LTR (truncated): truncated 5' long terminal repeat (LTR) from HIV-1
    681..806     +  misc_feature   HIV-1 Ψ: packaging signal of human immunodeficiency virus type 1
    790..1128    +  CDS            HIV-1 gag (fragment): gag protein from human immunodeficiency virus 1; gag
   1303..1536    +  misc_feature   RRE: The Rev response element (RRE) of HIV-1 allows for Rev-dependent mRNA export from the nucleus to the cytoplasm.
   1913..2013    +  CDS            Rev (fragment): human immunodeficiency virus 1 (HIV-1) Rev protein; rev; enhances nuclear export of unspliced and incompletely spliced viral mRNAs
   2063..2180    +  misc_feature   cPPT/CTS: central polypurine tract and central termination sequence of HIV-1
   2245..2619    -  CDS            BleoR: antibiotic-binding protein; Sh ble from Streptoalloteichus hindustanus; confers resistance to bleomycin, phleomycin, and Zeocin™
   2639..2686    -  promoter       EM7 promoter: synthetic bacterial promoter&nbsp
   2791..3094    +  enhancer       CMV enhancer: human cytomegalovirus immediate early enhancer
   3095..3298    +  promoter       CMV promoter: human cytomegalovirus (CMV) immediate early promoter
   3411..3436    +  CDS            3xHA (fragment): three tandem HA epitope tags
   3438..4397    +  CDS            BirA(R118G): promiscuous R118G mutant of the E. coli biotin protein ligase (Cronan, 2005) also known as BirA* or BioID
   4434..5000    +  CDS            H-Ras (G12V): human oncoprotein generated by the G12V mutation in the small GTPase H-Ras
   5040..5612    +  misc_feature   IRES: internal ribosome entry site (IRES) of the encephalomyocarditis virus (EMCV)
   5621..6217    +  CDS            PuroR: puromycin N-acetyltransferase; pac from Streptomyces alboniger; confers resistance to puromycin
   6224..6812    +  misc_feature   WPRE: woodchuck hepatitis virus posttranscriptional regulatory element
   6829..7017    +  CDS            nef (fragment): NEF_HV1Z2 - Experimental evidence at protein level: Swiss-Prot protein existence level 1. Extracellular Nef protein targets CD4(+) T-lymphocytes for apoptosis by interacting with CXCR4 surface receptors. From Human immunodeficiency virus type 1 group M subtype D (isolate Z2/CDC-Z34) (HIV-1).
   7019..7252    +  LTR            3' LTR (ΔU3): self-inactivating 3' long terminal repeat (LTR) from HIV-1
   7359..7583    +  polyA_signal   bGH poly(A) signal: bovine growth hormone polyadenylation signal
   7587..7608    +  promoter       SV40 promoter (fragment): SV40 enhancer and early promoter
   7629..8057    +  rep_origin     f1 ori (sequence partly withheld): f1 bacteriophage origin of replication; arrow indicates direction of (+) strand synthesis
   8071..8400    +  promoter       SV40 promoter: SV40 enhancer and early promoter
   8449..9474    +  CDS            HygR: aminoglycoside phosphotransferase from E. coli; aph(4)-Ia; confers resistance to hygromycin
   9484..9609    +  CDS            ble (fragment): BLE_KLEPN - Experimental evidence at protein level: Swiss-Prot protein existence level 1. Binding protein with a strong affinity to the bleomycin family of antibiotics. Binds to CL990; an antimitotic-antibiotic compound. From Klebsiella pneumoniae.
   9604..9725    +  polyA_signal   SV40 poly(A) signal: SV40 polyadenylation signal
   9796..9818    -  protein_bind   lac operator (fragment): The lac repressor binds to the lac operator to inhibit transcription in E. coli. This inhibition can be relieved by adding lactose or isopropyl-β-D-thiogalactopyranoside (IPTG). lac repressor encoded by lacI
   9822..9852    -  promoter       lac promoter: promoter for the E. coli lac operon
   9867..9888    -  protein_bind   CAP binding site: CAP binding activates transcription in the presence of cAMP. E. coli catabolite activator protein
   9901..9993    -  CDS            lacI (fragment): lac repressor; lacI; The lac repressor binds to the lac operator to inhibit transcription in E. coli. This inhibition can be relieved by adding lactose or isopropyl-β-D-thiogalactopyranoside (IPTG).
  10176..10764   -  rep_origin     ori: high-copy-number ColE1/pMB1/pBR322/pUC origin of replication
  10935..11795   -  CDS            AmpR: β-lactamase; bla; confers resistance to ampicillin, carbenicillin, and related antibiotics
  11796..11900   -  promoter       AmpR promoter: bla
  11948..12082   +  polyA_signal   SV40 poly(A) signal: SV40 polyadenylation signal
  12249..329     +  CDS            nef (fragment) (across the origin): NEF_HV1BR - Experimental evidence at protein level: Swiss-Prot protein existence level 1. Extracellular Nef protein targets CD4(+) T-lymphocytes for apoptosis by interacting with CXCR4 surface receptors (PubMed:14990729). From Human immunodeficiency virus type 1 group M subtype B (isolate BRU/LAI) (HIV-1).
