[The description below was written by a language model from this plasmid's Addgene catalogue record and pLannotate feature annotations shown in this document.]
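Description:
pLEX-uORF-HA-birA*-H-Ras(G12V)-IRES-Puro is a 12.2 kb HIV-1-based lentiviral and mammalian expression plasmid built on the pLEX backbone. It is propagated in E. coli through a high-copy ColE1/pUC-type origin with ampicillin selection, and it also carries an f1 origin. The transfer region is bounded by a truncated 5' LTR and a self-inactivating ΔU3 3' LTR. It contains the Ψ packaging signal, a partial gag sequence, the RRE for Rev-dependent nuclear export of the genomic RNA, and the cPPT/CTS element. These features allow it to be packaged into replication-incompetent virus when helper functions are supplied in trans.

Within the proviral region, the CMV enhancer/promoter drives a single bicistronic transcript. The first cistron encodes an HA epitope tag fused to BirA(R118G), the promiscuous E. coli biotin ligase used for BioID. This is joined at its C-terminus to human H-Ras carrying the oncogenic G12V mutation. An EMCV IRES then permits translation of puromycin N-acetyltransferase from the same mRNA, so puromycin resistance is linked to expression of the fusion, and a WPRE boosts transcript levels. The name indicates an upstream open reading frame (uORF), which is not annotated in the feature table; such elements generally dampen translation of the downstream coding sequence, though the record does not describe its role here.

The annotation also detects an EM7-driven BleoR cassette upstream of CMV, and an SV40 promoter–HygR cassette in the backbone outside the LTRs. Only puromycin is listed as the mammalian selectable marker. The construct is suited to transient or stable expression of the BirA*-Ras fusion for proximity-dependent biotinylation of proteins neighbouring oncogenic Ras.
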