Addgene plasmid #120560: pLEX-uORF-HA-birA*-H-Ras(G12V)-IRES-Puro
Purpose: Expresses HA-birA*-H-Ras G12V mutant fusion protein in mammalian cells & for virus production
Depositing lab: Paul Khavari. Depositing organization: Stanford University. Publication: The Functional Proximal Proteome of Oncogenic Ras Includes mTORC2. Kovalski JR, Bhaduri A, Zehnder AM, Neela PH, Che Y, Wozniak GG, Khavari PA. Mol Cell. 2019 Jan 4. pii: S1097-2765(18)31031-1. doi: 10.1016/j.molcel.2018.12.001. PubMed 30639242.
Backbone
  Vector backbone: pLEX
  Backbone manufacturer: Thermo Scientific
  Backbone size w/o insert (bp): 10682
  Total vector size (bp): 12249
  Vector type: Mammalian Expression, Lentiviral
  Selectable markers: Puromycin
Growth in bacteria
  Bacterial resistance: Ampicillin, 100 μg/mL
  Growth temperature: 37°C
  Growth strain: NEB Stable
  Copy number: Unknown
Gene/Insert
  Gene/Insert name: HRAS
  Species: H. sapiens (human)
  Insert size (bp): 1617
  Mutation: G12V
  Entrez Gene: HRAS (a.k.a. C-BAS/HAS, C-H-RAS, C-HA-RAS1, CTLO, H-RASIDX, HAMSV, HRAS1, RASH1, p21ras)
  Promoter: CMV
  Tag / fusion protein: HA-birA* (N terminal on backbone)
  Cloning method: Ligation Independent Cloning
  Sequencing primers: 5′ CACCAAAATCAACGGGACTT; 3′ ATATAGACAAACGCACACCGGCCT
Terms and licenses: Academic/Nonprofit Terms; Industry Terms: Not Available to Industry
How to cite: pLEX-uORF-HA-birA*-H-Ras(G12V)-IRES-Puro was a gift from Paul Khavari (Addgene plasmid # 120560 ; http://n2t.net/addgene:120560 ; RRID:Addgene_120560)
