>Addgene plasmid #120560 | pLEX-uORF-HA-birA*-H-Ras(G12V)-IRES-Puro | depositor partial sequence | sequence record 228961 | pLEX Forward
GGGAGGTCTATATAAGCAGAGCTCGTTTAGTGAACCGTCAGATCGCCTGGAGACGCCATCCACGCTGTTT
TGACCTCCATAGAAGACACCGACTCTACTAGAGGATCTACCATGGCATAACGACTAATATTTATGTACCC
ATACGATGTGCCTGACTATGCTAAGGACAACACCGTGCCCCTGAAGCTGATCGCCCTGCTGGCCAACGGC
GAGTTCCACTCTGGCGAGCAGCTGGGAGAGACCCTGGGAATGAGCAGAGCCGCCATCAACAAGCACATCC
AGACACTGAGAGACTGGGGAGTGGACGTGTTCACCGTGCCTGGCAAGGGCTACAGCCTGCCTGAGCCTAT
CCAGCTGCTGAACGCCAAGCAGATCCTGGGACAGCTGGATGGCGGAAGCGTGGCCGTGCTGCCTGTGATC
GACTCCACCAATCAGTACCTGCTGGACAGAATCGGAGAGCTGAAGTCCGGCGACGCCTGCATCGCCGAGT
ACCAGCAGGCTGGCAGAGGAGGCAGAGGACGGAAGTGGTTCAGCCCATTCGGAGCCAACCTGTACCTGTC
CATGTTCTGGAGACTGGAGCAGGGACCTGCTGCTGCCATCGGACTGAGTCTGGTGATCGGAATCGTGATG
GCCGAGGTGCTGAGAAAGCTGGGAGCCGACAAGGTGAGAGTGAAGTGGCCTAATGACCTGTACCTCCAGG
ACCGCAAGCTGGCTGGCATCCTGGTGGAGCTGACAGGCAAGACAGGCGATGCCGCTCAGATCGTGATCGG
AGCCGGAATCAACATGGCCATGAGAAGAGTGGAGGAGAGCGTGGTGAACCAGGGCTGGATCACCCTGCAG
