>Addgene plasmid #120560 | pLEX-uORF-HA-birA*-H-Ras(G12V)-IRES-Puro | depositor partial sequence | sequence record 228962 | birA* Forward
TCTCCCTGAGAAGCGCAGAGAAGGGATCCAGCGGCGGCGGCAGCGGCGGCGGCGGCAGCACGGAATATAA
GCTGGTGGTGGTGGGCGCCGTCGGTGTGGGCAAGAGTGCGCTGACCATCCAGCTGATCCAGAACCATTTT
GTGGACGAATACGACCCCACTATAGAGGATTCCTACCGGAAGCAGGTGGTCATTGATGGGGAGACGTGCC
TGTTGGACATCCTGGATACCGCCGGCCAGGAGGAGTACAGCGCCATGCGGGACCAGTACATGCGCACCGG
GGAGGGCTTCCTGTGTGTGTTTGCCATCAACAACACCAAGTCTTTTGAGGACATCCACCAGTACAGGGAG
CAGATCAAACGGGTGAAGGACTCGGATGACGTGCCCATGGTGCTGGTGGGGAACAAGTGTGACCTGGCTG
CACGCACTGTGGAATCTCGGCAGGCTCAGGACCTCGCCCGAAGCTACGGCATCCCCTACATCGAGACCTC
GGCCAAGACCCGGCAGGGAGTGGAGGATGCCTTCTACACGTTGGTGCGTGAGATCCGGCAGCACAAGCTG
CGGAAGCTGAACCCTCCTGATGAGAGTGGCCCCGGCTGCATGAGCTGCAAGTGTGTGCTCTCCTGACTCG
AGTCTAGAGGGCCCGACGCGTCTGGCCACCGGTCGCCCCTCTCCCTCCCCCCCCCCTAACGTTACTGGCC
GAAGCCGCTTGGAATAAGGCCGGTGTGCGTTTGTCTATATGTTATTTTCCACCATATTGCCGTCTTTTGG
CAATGTGAGGGCCCGGAAACCTGGCCCTGTCTTCTTGACGAGCATTCCTAGGGGTCTTTCCCCTCTCGCC
AAAGGAATGCA
