>Addgene plasmid #120560 | pLEX-uORF-HA-birA*-H-Ras(G12V)-IRES-Puro | depositor partial sequence | sequence record 228963 | pLEX Reverse
TGCCTGTTGGACATCCTGGATACCGCCGGCCAGGAGGAGTACAGCGCCATGCGGGACCAGTACATGCGCA
CCGGGGAGGGCTTCCTGTGTGTGTTTGCCATCAACAACACCAAGTCTTTTGAGGACATCCACCAGTACAG
GGAGCAGATCAAACGGGTGAAGGACTCGGATGACGTGCCCATGGTGCTGGTGGGGAACAAGTGTGACCTG
GCTGCACGCACTGTGGAATCTCGGCAGGCTCAGGACCTCGCCCGAAGCTACGGCATCCCCTACATCGAGA
CCTCGGCCAAGACCCGGCAGGGAGTGGAGGATGCCTTCTACACGTTGGTGCGTGAGATCCGGCAGCACAA
GCTGCGGAAGCTGAACCCTCCTGATGAGAGTGGCCCCGGCTGCATGAGCTGCAAGTGTGTGCTCTCCTGA
CTCGAGTCTAGAGGGCCCGACGCGTCTGGCCACCG
